>Addgene plasmid #81418 | pDONR223_CNBD1_p.L396P | addgene full sequence | sequence record 168099 | Addgene NGS Result
GGCAGTTCCCTACTCTCGCGTTAACGCTAGCATGGATGTTTTCCCAGTCACGACGTTGTAAAACGACGGC
CAGTCTTAAGCTCGGGCCCCAAATAATGATTTTATTTTGACTGATAGTGACCTGTTCGTTGCAACAAATT
GATGAGCAATGCTTTTTTATAATGCCAACTTTGTACAAAAAAGTTGGCACCATGCCGATGTCTTCTCTTC
CAGCAGCTATTTTGTCTCACATGACAGCTATTAACAATGTGCCTCCTCCTCCACTTCACAGTATACCAAA
CTTGAAAAAGTCTAAGCACATTAATTATGGCCAGTTGAATGCATTATGCCACATTAGAGGACAACACAGC
CGGAGTATGAGCAATATCTTATCAGCTCACGATACATTTATGAAGCAATATCCTAAAGTATTCCTGCACC
AAAAACCCAGACTTCCTAAACTTTTCAAACAGGAGGAACAAAGGGAACTCAATGAAGGCAAAGAGGAAAG
TCAACATCAACAACCTGATGATTCTAACAATATAGCTGTCCATGTTCAGAGAGCACATGGTGGCCATATT
TTATATAGACCAAAAAGAGCCACAGAGAAATTTGAAGAATTCCTAGCTATCTTAAAGAAATTGCCCATTC
ACAGGACGCCATATGAACACAAAACTGTGTGGAAGTTCCTGAAAACAATTCCAGATTTAACCTTTCAGCT
AAATGATAAGCATCTGAAAACACTTAGTAAGACTGTCTTTTCCGAAACCTGGTTGAAAGGCAGCACAGTG
GTTGCAAATGATGGATTTTATGTAATACTGAAAGGCCTAGCTCGACCTCAAACAAACGTGTATAAAAATC
TGATTGAAGGAAGTGATTCACCAGACTCGTTCATATCTCAGAGTTTCCACAGCTTCATTTGGAGTGAAGA
ATTCAAAAACTCTACACTTGCTGAGATGTACCTACCTTCATATGACTCAATGCTTAGCAAATGGAGTACC
TTTGGGACTCTGGAAGTTATGCCTCAGAATGAATCGGAAACACAGATGTTCTCGGTGGTGACAGAAGACG
ATTGTGAAATTCTTAAAATCCCAGCAAAGGGATATGCAAAGATAAAGGAGGAAAAAATAAAACTTGAAAA
TATGCAAAAGTTGAAATTAATCCGTATGTGTCCTTATTATGAGGAATGGCCTACTTTATCCATATATGAG
CTAATTGCACTCCTTAAATGGAAAAAATTTCCTCCAGGTCATGTGATAGTGGAAAGTGGAAATATAATTT
CTTTTGTGGGTTATATTAACTCTGGATGCTGTAACATTTATAGAAGTATTATAGGATTTGTGAAACTACG
ATCAAATAAAGTGAAAAGATCTCAAAAACTTGTTTATATGGGGAAACCTAAGGAGAAGGAGTCCTTTGGT
GAGATTAGCGTCCTTCTTCAAGTTCCTTTCACGTGCACAATCATTACCAAAAAAGAAGTTGAGATGGCAA
TCATTGAAGATAAGGACCTATTTGTGGCCTGATTGCCAACTTTCTTGTACAAAGTTGGCATTATAAGAAA
GCATTGCTTATCAATTTGTTGCAACGAACAGGTCACTATCAGTCAAAATAAAATCATTATTTGCCATCCA
GCTGATATCCCCTATAGTGAGTCGTATTACATGGTCATAGCTGTTTCCTGGCAGCTCTGGCCCGTGTCTC
AAAATCTCTGATGTTACATTGCACAAGATAAAAATATATCATCATGCCTCCTCTAGACCAGCCAGGACAG
AAATGCCTCGACTTCGCTGCTACCCAAGGTTGCCGGGTGACGCACACCGTGGAAACGGATGAAGGCACGA
ACCCAGTGGACATAAGCCTGTTCGGTTCGTAAGCTGTAATGCAAGTAGCGTATGCGCTCACGCAACTGGT
CCAGAACCTTGACCGAACGCAGCGGTGGTAACGGCGCAGTGGCGGTTTTCATGGCTTGTTATGACTGTTT
TTTTGGGGTACAGTCTATGCCTCGGGCATCCAAGCAGCAAGCGCGTTACGCCGTGGGTCGATGTTTGATG
TTATGGAGCAGCAACGATGTTACGCAGCAGGGCAGTCGCCCTAAAACAAAGTTAAACATTATGAGGGAAG
CGGTGATCGCCGAAGTATCGACTCAACTATCAGAGGTAGTTGGCGTCATCGAGCGCCATCTCGAACCGAC
GTTGCTGGCCGTACATTTGTACGGCTCCGCAGTGGATGGCGGCCTGAAGCCACACAGTGATATTGATTTG
CTGGTTACGGTGACCGTAAGGCTTGATGAAACAACGCGGCGAGCTTTGATCAACGACCTTTTGGAAACTT
CGGCTTCCCCTGGAGAGAGCGAGATTCTCCGCGCTGTAGAAGTCACCATTGTTGTGCACGACGACATCAT
TCCGTGGCGTTATCCAGCTAAGCGCGAACTGCAATTTGGAGAATGGCAGCGCAATGACATTCTTGCAGGT
ATCTTCGAGCCAGCCACGATCGACATTGATCTGGCTATCTTGCTGACAAAAGCAAGAGAACATAGCGTTG
CCTTGGTAGGTCCAGCGGCGGAGGAACTCTTTGATCCGGTTCCTGAACAGGATCTATTTGAGGCGCTAAA
TGAAACCTTAACGCTATGGAACTCGCCGCCCGACTGGGCTGGCGATGAGCGAAATGTAGTGCTTACGTTG
TCCCGCATTTGGTACAGCGCAGTAACCGGCAAAATCGCGCCGAAGGATGTCGCTGCCGACTGGGCAATGG
AGCGCCTGCCGGCCCAGTATCAGCCCGTCATACTTGAAGCTAGACAGGCTTATCTTGGACAAGAAGAAGA
TCGCTTGGCCTCGCGCGCAGATCAGTTGGAAGAATTTGTCCACTACGTGAAAGGCGAGATCACCAAGGTA
GTCGGCAAATAACCCTCGAGCCACCCATGACCAAAATCCCTTAACGTGAGTTACGCGTCGTTCCACTGAG
CGTCAGACCCCGTAGAAAAGATCAAAGGATCTTCTTGAGATCCTTTTTTTCTGCGCGTAATCTGCTGCTT
GCAAACAAAAAAACCACCGCTACCAGCGGTGGTTTGTTTGCCGGATCAAGAGCTACCAACTCTTTTTCCG
AAGGTAACTGGCTTCAGCAGAGCGCAGATACCAAATACTGTTCTTCTAGTGTAGCCGTAGTTAGGCCACC
ACTTCAAGAACTCTGTAGCACCGCCTACATACCTCGCTCTGCTAATCCTGTTACCAGTGGCTGCTGCCAG
TGGCGATAAGTCGTGTCTTACCGGGTTGGACTCAAGACGATAGTTACCGGATAAGGCGCAGCGGTCGGGC
TGAACGGGGGGTTCGTGCACACAGCCCAGCTTGGAGCGAACGACCTACACCGAACTGAGATACCTACAGC
GTGAGCTATGAGAAAGCGCCACGCTTCCCGAAGGGAGAAAGGCGGACAGGTATCCGGTAAGCGGCAGGGT
CGGAACAGGAGAGCGCACGAGGGAGCTTCCAGGGGGAAACGCCTGGTATCTTTATAGTCCTGTCGGGTTT
CGCCACCTCTGACTTGAGCGTCGATTTTTGTGATGCTCGTCAGGGGGGCGGAGCCTATGGAAAAACGCCA
GCAACGCGGCCTTTTTACGGTTCCTGGCCTTTTGCTGGCCTTTTGCTCACATGTTCTTTCCTGCGTTATC
CCCTGATTCTGTGGATAACCGTATTACCGCCTTTGAGTGAGCTGATACCGCTCGCCGCAGCCGAACGACC
GAGCGCAGCGAGTCAGTGAGCGAGGAAGCGGAAGAGCGCCCAATACGCAAACCGCCTCTCCCCGCGCGTT
GGCCGATTCATTAATGCAGCTGGCACGACAGGTTTCCCGACTGGAAAGCGGGCAGTGAGCGCAACGCAAT
TAATACGCGTACCGCTAGCCAGGAAGAGTTTGTAGAAACGCAAAAAGGCCATCCGTCAGGATGGCCTTCT
GCTTAGTTTGATGCCTGGCAGTTTATGGCGGGCGTCCTGCCCGCCACCCTCCGGGCCGTTGCTTCACAAC
GTTCAAATCCGCTCCCGGCGGATTTGTCCTACTCAGGAGAGCGTTCACCGACAAACAACAGATAAAACGA
AAGGCCCAGTCTTCCGACTGAGCCTTTCGTTTTATTTGATGCCT
Features (pLannotate 1.2.2; 12 found; start..end, strand, type, name):
     38..74      -  CDS            lacZα (fragment): LacZα fragment of β-galactosidase; lacZ fragment
     91..186     +  protein_bind   attL3: mutant version of attL; recombination site for the Gateway® LR reaction LR Clonase™
    192..1499    +  CDS            CNBD1: CNBD1_HUMAN - Experimental evidence at transcript level: Swiss-Prot protein existence level 2. From Homo sapiens (Human).
   1507..1602    -  protein_bind   attL3: mutant version of attL; recombination site for the Gateway® LR reaction LR Clonase™
   1621..1639    -  promoter       T7 promoter: promoter for bacteriophage T7 RNA polymerase
   1829..1852    +  promoter       Pc promoter (fragment): intI1 (promoter lies within the coding sequence); class 1 integron promoter
   2028..2084    +  CDS            GmR (fragment): gentamycin acetyltransferase; aacC1; confers resistance to gentamycin
   2091..2882    +  CDS            SmR: aminoglycoside adenylyltransferase (Murphy, 1985); aadA; confers resistance to spectinomycin and streptomycin
   2975..3563    +  rep_origin     ori: high-copy-number ColE1/pMB1/pBR322/pUC origin of replication
   3746..3838    +  CDS            lacI (fragment): lac repressor; lacI; The lac repressor binds to the lac operator to inhibit transcription in E. coli. This inhibition can be relieved by adding lactose or isopropyl-β-D-thiogalactopyranoside (IPTG).
   3893..3920    -  terminator     rrnB T2 terminator: transcription terminator T2 from the E. coli rrnB gene
   4052..4095    +  terminator     rrnB T1 terminator: Escherichia coli rrnB; transcription terminator T1 from the E. coli rrnB gene
