[The description below was written by a language model from this plasmid's Addgene catalogue record and pLannotate feature annotations shown in this document.]
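Description:
pDONR223_CNBD1_p.L396P is a Gateway entry clone built on the Invitrogen pDONR223 backbone, carrying the human CNBD1 open reading frame with an L396P missense substitution. It belongs to the Target Accelerator Plasmid Collection, a set of wild-type and variant cancer-gene ORFs assembled for systematic functional testing of rare tumour-associated alleles. The sequenced plasmid is about 4.1 kb and is maintained in E. coli at high copy through a ColE1/pUC-type origin, with selection by spectinomycin conferred by the aadA (SmR) aminoglycoside adenylyltransferase gene. An integron Pc promoter fragment lies upstream of this marker. Short remnants of gentamicin-resistance, lacZα and lacI sequences are also annotated but are only fragments.

The CNBD1 coding sequence of roughly 1.3 kb sits between two attL recombination sites in opposite orientations. The automated annotation labels both as attL3, so their exact identities are best read as generic Gateway attL sites rather than taken literally. These sites allow the ORF to be moved by LR Clonase recombination into any compatible destination vector. The record lists no promoter for the insert, so the plasmid is a shuttle and archival clone, not an expression construct. A T7 promoter annotated beyond the downstream attL site faces back toward the insert, and rrnB T1 and T2 terminators in the backbone insulate the cassette from read-through transcription. The clone is in the "closed" configuration, meaning a stop codon immediately follows the ORF. After transfer it therefore yields protein with a native C-terminus and cannot be fused to C-terminal tags supplied by a destination vector. Its typical use is to generate expression constructs for comparing the L396P variant with wild-type CNBD1 in cell-based assays.
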