Addgene plasmid #81418: pDONR223_CNBD1_p.L396P
Purpose: Gateway Donor vector containing CNBD1 , part of the Target Accelerator Plasmid Collection.
Depositing lab: Jesse Boehm & William Hahn & David Root. Depositing organization: Broad Institute. Publication: Systematic Functional Interrogation of Rare Cancer Variants Identifies Oncogenic Alleles. Kim E, Ilic N, Shrestha Y, Zou L, Kamburov A, Zhu C, Yang X, Lubonja R, Tran N, Nguyen C, Lawrence MS, Piccioni F, Bagul M, Doench JG, Chouinard CR, Wu X, Hogstrom L, Natoli T, Tamayo P, Horn H, Corsello SM, Lage K, Root DE, Subramanian A, Golub TR, Getz G, Boehm JS, Hahn WC. Cancer Discov. 2016 Jul;6(7):714-26. doi: 10.1158/2159-8290.CD-16-0160. Epub 2016 May 4. PubMed 27147599.
Backbone
  Vector backbone: pDONR223
  Backbone manufacturer: Invitrogen
  Backbone size w/o insert (bp): 2790
  Vector type: Gateway Entry vector
Growth in bacteria
  Bacterial resistance: Spectinomycin, 50 μg/mL
  Growth temperature: 37°C
  Growth strain: DH5alpha
  Copy number: High Copy
Gene/Insert
  Gene/Insert name: CNBD1
  Species: H. sapiens (human)
  Mutation: L396P
  GenBank ID: NM_173538.2
  Entrez Gene: CNBD1
  Promoter: None
  Cloning method: Gateway Cloning
  Sequencing primers: 5′ M13pUC-fwd; 3′ M13-Rev
Terms and licenses: Academic/Nonprofit Terms; Industry Terms: Not Available to Industry
Depositor comments: Closed state: stop codon immediately follows insert
How to cite: pDONR223_CNBD1_p.L396P was a gift from Jesse Boehm & William Hahn & David Root (Addgene plasmid # 81418 ; http://n2t.net/addgene:81418 ; RRID:Addgene_81418)
