>Addgene plasmid #81418 | pDONR223_CNBD1_p.L396P | depositor partial sequence | sequence record 154737 | Insert sequence
ATGCCGATGTCTTCTCTTCCAGCAGCTATTTTGTCTCACATGACAGCTATTAACAATGTGCCTCCTCCTC
CACTTCACAGTATACCAAACTTGAAAAAGTCTAAGCACATTAATTATGGCCAGTTGAATGCATTATGCCA
CATTAGAGGACAACACAGCCGGAGTATGAGCAATATCTTATCAGCTCACGATACATTTATGAAGCAATAT
CCTAAAGTATTCCTGCACCAAAAACCCAGACTTCCTAAACTTTTCAAACAGGAGGAACAAAGGGAACTCA
ATGAAGGCAAAGAGGAAAGTCAACATCAACAACCTGATGATTCTAACAATATAGCTGTCCATGTTCAGAG
AGCACATGGTGGCCATATTTTATATAGACCAAAAAGAGCCACAGAGAAATTTGAAGAATTCCTAGCTATC
TTAAAGAAATTGCCCATTCACAGGACGCCATATGAACACAAAACTGTGTGGAAGTTCCTGAAAACAATTC
CAGATTTAACCTTTCAGCTAAATGATAAGCATCTGAAAACACTTAGTAAGACTGTCTTTTCCGAAACCTG
GTTGAAAGGCAGCACAGTGGTTGCAAATGATGGATTTTATGTAATACTGAAAGGCCTAGCTCGACCTCAA
ACAAACGTGTATAAAAATCTGATTGAAGGAAGTGATTCACCAGACTCGTTCATATCTCAGAGTTTTCCAC
AGCTTCATTTGGAGTGAAGAATTCAAAAACTCTACACTTGCTGAGATGTACCTACCTTCATATGACTCAA
TGCTTAGCAAATGGAGTACCTTTGGGACTCTGGAAGTTATGCCTCAGAATGAATCGGAAACACAGATGTT
CTCGGTGGTGACAGAAGACGATTGTGAAATTCTTAAAATCCCAGCAAAGGGATATGCAAAGATAAAGGAG
GAAAAAATAAAACTTGAAAATATGCAAAAGTTGAAATTAATCCGTATGTGTCCTTATTATGAGGAATGGC
CTACTTTATCCATATATGAGCTAATTGCACTCCTTAAATGGAAAAAATTTCCTCCAGGTCATGTGATAGT
GGAAAGTGGAAATATAATTTCTTTTGTGGGTTATATTAACTCTGGATGCTGTAACATTTATAGAAGTATT
ATAGGATTTGTGAAACTACGATCAAATAAAGTGAAAAGATCTCAAAAACTTGTTTATATGGGGAAACCTA
AGGAGAAGGAGTCCTTTGGTGAGATTAGCGTCCTTCTTCAAGTTCCTTTCACGTGCACAATCATTACCAA
AAAAGAAGTTGAGATGGCAATCATTGAAGATAAGGACCTATTTGTGGCC
